Addgene plasmid #143933: TFORF1154
Purpose: Lentiviral vector for overexpressing transcription factor ORFs with unique 24-bp barcodes. Barcodes facilitate identification of transcription factors in pooled screens.
Depositing lab: Feng Zhang. Depositing organization: Broad Institute. Publication: A transcription factor atlas of directed differentiation. Joung J, Ma S, Tay T, Geiger-Schuller KR, Kirchgatterer PC, Verdine VK, Guo B, Arias-Garcia MA, Allen WE, Singh A, Kuksenko O, Abudayyeh OO, Gootenberg JS, Fu Z, Macrae RK, Buenrostro JD, Regev A, Zhang F. Cell. 2023 Jan 5;186(1):209-229.e26. doi: 10.1016/j.cell.2022.11.026. PubMed 36608654.
Backbone
  Vector backbone: pLX_TRC317
  Backbone manufacturer: Broad Institute Genetic Perturbation Platform
  Backbone size w/o insert (bp): 8264
  Vector type: Mammalian Expression, Lentiviral
  Selectable markers: Puromycin
Growth in bacteria
  Bacterial resistance: Ampicillin, 100 μg/mL
  Growth temperature: 37°C
  Growth strain: NEB Stable
  Copy number: High Copy
Gene/Insert
  Gene/Insert name: RERE
  Species: H. sapiens (human)
  Insert size (bp): 3140
  Entrez Gene: RERE (a.k.a. ARG, ARP, ATN1L, DNB1, NEDBEH)
  Promoter: EF1a
  Cloning method: Unknown
  Sequencing primers: 5′ GGGTGGAGACTGAAGTTAGGCCAG; 3′ CACATAGCGTAAAAGGAGCAACATAG
Terms and licenses: Academic/Nonprofit Terms; Industry Terms: Not Available to Industry
Depositor comments: NM_001042682,ENST00000476556 . The transcription factor ORF portion of this plasmid was synthesized by Genewiz. Please test multiple small colonies in case of plasmid recombination. To make this collection available in a timely manner, a portion of this collection was not fully sequenced by Addgene. If an Addgene verified full plasmid sequence is not available, please contact us prior to placing an order to request the full sequence.
How to cite: TFORF1154 was a gift from Feng Zhang (Addgene plasmid # 143933 ; http://n2t.net/addgene:143933 ; RRID:Addgene_143933)
