[The description below was written by a language model from this plasmid's Addgene catalogue record and pLannotate feature annotations shown in this document.]
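Description:
TFORF1154 is a lentiviral mammalian expression plasmid built on the pLX_TRC317 backbone. It belongs to a barcoded collection of human transcription factor open reading frames designed for pooled overexpression screens. It is propagated in E. coli through a high-copy ColE1/pUC-type origin with ampicillin selection (AmpR), and it also carries an f1 origin and remnants of a lac/lacZα cloning region flanked by T3 and T7 promoters. The depositor warns that the plasmid may recombine during propagation.

The viral portion has a third-generation, self-inactivating layout. An RSV promoter drives a truncated HIV-1 5' LTR, followed by the Ψ packaging signal with a partial gag sequence, the Rev response element, a cPPT/CTS element and a ΔU3 3' LTR, with an SV40 polyadenylation signal downstream of the 3' LTR. Two expression units sit between the LTRs. In the first, an SV40 early promoter/origin region precedes a puromycin N-acetyltransferase gene, which allows selection of transduced cells. In the second, the EF-1α promoter drives the human RERE ORF. RERE is annotated as a transcriptional repressor that acts in development and is linked to the control of cell survival. The depositor notes tie the insert to a specific transcript isoform, and the ORF was made by gene synthesis. A WPRE downstream of the ORF enhances transcript expression.

According to the record, each construct in the collection carries a unique 24-bp barcode that identifies its transcription factor in pooled screens. The barcode is not annotated in the feature table. A short U6 promoter fragment is called between the ORF and the WPRE, but its role is not stated. The annotated sequence length of 11,404 nt matches the listed backbone plus insert sizes.
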