Features (pLannotate 1.2.2; 31 found; start..end, strand, type, name):
      5..231     +  promoter       RSV promoter: Rous sarcoma virus enhancer/promoter
    232..412     +  LTR            5' LTR (truncated): truncated 5' long terminal repeat (LTR) from HIV-1
    459..584     +  misc_feature   HIV-1 Ψ: packaging signal of human immunodeficiency virus type 1
    568..931     +  CDS            HIV-1 gag (fragment): gag protein from human immunodeficiency virus 1; gag
   1077..1310    +  misc_feature   RRE: The Rev response element (RRE) of HIV-1 allows for Rev-dependent mRNA export from the nucleus to the cytoplasm.
   1687..1713    +  CDS            Rev (fragment): human immunodeficiency virus 1 (HIV-1) Rev protein; rev; enhances nuclear export of unspliced and incompletely spliced viral mRNAs
   1720..1743    +  promoter       SV40 promoter (fragment): SV40 early promoter
   1744..1815    +  promoter       SV40 promoter (fragment): SV40 enhancer and early promoter
   1839..1974    +  rep_origin     SV40 ori: SV40 origin of replication
   2020..2616    +  CDS            PuroR (fragment): puromycin N-acetyltransferase; pac from Streptomyces; confers resistance to puromycin
   2665..2782    +  misc_feature   cPPT/CTS: central polypurine tract and central termination sequence of HIV-1
   2847..2913    +  CDS            small t antigen (fragment): SV40 (simian virus 40) small t antigen
   2920..4098    +  promoter       EF-1α promoter: strong constitutive promoter for human elongation factor EF-1α
   4115..7150    +  CDS            RERE (fragment): RERE_HUMAN - Also known as ARG, ARP, ATN1L, KIAA0458. Experimental evidence at protein level: Swiss-Prot protein existence level 1. Plays a role as a transcriptional repressor during development. May play a role in the control of cell survival. Overexpression of RERE recruits BAX to the nucleus particularly to POD and triggers caspase-3 activation, leading to cell death. From Homo sapiens (Human).
   7166..7219    +  promoter       U6 promoter (fragment): RNA polymerase III promoter for human U6 snRNA
   7261..7849    +  misc_feature   WPRE: woodchuck hepatitis virus posttranscriptional regulatory element
   7900..7919    +  misc_feature   cPPT/CTS (fragment): central polypurine tract and central termination sequence of HIV-1
   7921..8154    +  LTR            3' LTR (ΔU3): self-inactivating 3' long terminal repeat (LTR) from HIV-1
   8232..8353    +  polyA_signal   SV40 poly(A) signal: SV40 polyadenylation signal
   8393..8528    +  rep_origin     SV40 ori: SV40 origin of replication
   8549..8567    -  promoter       T7 promoter: promoter for bacteriophage T7 RNA polymerase
   8575..8730    +  CDS            lacZα (fragment): LacZα fragment of β-galactosidase; lacZ fragment
   8735..9163    +  rep_origin     f1 ori (sequence partly withheld): f1 bacteriophage origin of replication; arrow indicates direction of (+) strand synthesis
   9216..9320    +  promoter       AmpR promoter: bla
   9321..10181   +  CDS            AmpR: β-lactamase; bla; confers resistance to ampicillin, carbenicillin, and related antibiotics
  10352..10940   +  rep_origin     ori: high-copy-number ColE1/pMB1/pBR322/pUC origin of replication
  11123..11215   +  CDS            lacI (fragment): lac repressor; lacI; The lac repressor binds to the lac operator to inhibit transcription in E. coli. This inhibition can be relieved by adding lactose or isopropyl-β-D-thiogalactopyranoside (IPTG).
  11228..11249   +  protein_bind   CAP binding site: CAP binding activates transcription in the presence of cAMP. E. coli catabolite activator protein
  11264..11294   +  promoter       lac promoter: promoter for the E. coli lac operon
  11298..11320   +  protein_bind   lac operator (fragment): The lac repressor binds to the lac operator to inhibit transcription in E. coli. This inhibition can be relieved by adding lactose or isopropyl-β-D-thiogalactopyranoside (IPTG). lac repressor encoded by lacI
  11363..11381   +  promoter       T3 promoter: promoter for bacteriophage T3 RNA polymerase
>Addgene plasmid #143933 | TFORF1154 | addgene full sequence | sequence record 404595 | Addgene NGS Result
TTAATGTAGTCTTATGCAATACTCTTGTAGTCTTGCAACATGGTAACGATGAGTTAGCAACATGCCTTAC
AAGGAGAGAAAAAGCACCGTGCATGCCGATTGGTGGAAGTAAGGTGGTACGATCGTGCCTTATTAGGAAG
GCAACAGACGGGTCTGACATGGATTGGACGAACCACTGAATTGCCGCATTGCAGAGATATTGTATTTAAG
TGCCTAGCTCGATACATAAACGGGTCTCTCTGGTTAGACCAGATCTGAGCCTGGGAGCTCTCTGGCTAAC
TAGGGAACCCACTGCTTAAGCCTCAATAAAGCTTGCCTTGAGTGCTTCAAGTAGTGTGTGCCCGTCTGTT
GTGTGACTCTGGTAACTAGAGATCCCTCAGACCCTTTTAGTCAGTGTGGAAAATCTCTAGCAGTGGCGCC
CGAACAGGGACTTGAAAGCGAAAGGGAAACCAGAGGAGCTCTCTCGACGCAGGACTCGGCTTGCTGAAGC
GCGCACGGCAAGAGGCGAGGGGCGGCGACTGGTGAGTACGCCAAAAATTTTGACTAGCGGAGGCTAGAAG
GAGAGAGATGGGTGCGAGAGCGTCAGTATTAAGCGGGGGAGAATTAGATCGCGATGGGAAAAAATTCGGT
TAAGGCCAGGGGGAAAGAAAAAATATAAATTAAAACATATAGTATGGGCAAGCAGGGAGCTAGAACGATT
CGCAGTTAATCCTGGCCTGTTAGAAACATCAGAAGGCTGTAGACAAATACTGGGACAGCTACAACCATCC
CTTCAGACAGGATCAGAAGAACTTAGATCATTATATAATACAGTAGCAACCCTCTATTGTGTGCATCAAA
GGATAGAGATAAAAGACACCAAGGAAGCTTTAGACAAGATAGAGGAAGAGCAAAACAAAAGTAAGACCAC
CGCACAGCAAGCGGCCGCTGATCTTCAGACCTGGAGGAGGAGATATGAGGGACAATTGGAGAAGTGAATT
ATATAAATATAAAGTAGTAAAAATTGAACCATTAGGAGTAGCACCCACCAAGGCAAAGAGAAGAGTGGTG
CAGAGAGAAAAAAGAGCAGTGGGAATAGGAGCTTTGTTCCTTGGGTTCTTGGGAGCAGCAGGAAGCACTA
TGGGCGCAGCGTCAATGACGCTGACGGTACAGGCCAGACAATTATTGTCTGGTATAGTGCAGCAGCAGAA
CAATTTGCTGAGGGCTATTGAGGCGCAACAGCATCTGTTGCAACTCACAGTCTGGGGCATCAAGCAGCTC
CAGGCAAGAATCCTGGCTGTGGAAAGATACCTAAAGGATCAACAGCTCCTGGGGATTTGGGGTTGCTCTG
GAAAACTCATTTGCACCACTGCTGTGCCTTGGAATGCTAGTTGGAGTAATAAATCTCTGGAACAGATTTG
GAATCACACGACCTGGATGGAGTGGGACAGAGAAATTAACAATTACACAAGCTTAATACACTCCTTAATT
GAAGAATCGCAAAACCAGCAAGAAAAGAATGAACAAGAATTATTGGAATTAGATAAATGGGCAAGTTTGT
GGAATTGGTTTAACATAACAAATTGGCTGTGGTATATAAAATTATTCATAATGATAGTAGGAGGCTTGGT
AGGTTTAAGAATAGTTTTTGCTGTACTTTCTATAGTGAATAGAGTTAGGCAGGGATATTCACCATTATCG
TTTCAGACCCACCTCCCAACCCCGAGGGGACCCATGCATTGCATCTCAATTAGTCAGCAACCAGGTGTGG
AAAGTCCCCAGGCTCCCCAGCAGGCAGAAGTATGCAAAGCATGCGTCTCAATTAGTCAGCAACCATAGTC
CCGCCCCTAACTCCGCCCATCCCGCCCCTAACTCCGCCCAGTTCCGCCCATTCTCCGCCCCATGGCTGAC
TAATTTTTTTTATTTATGCAGAGGCCGAGGCCGCCTCGGCCTCTGAGCTATTCCAGAAGTAGTGAGGAGG
CTTTTTTGGAGGCCTAGGCTTTTGCAAAAAGCTTTCTAGAGGTACCACCGGAGCTTACCATGACCGAGTA
CAAGCCCACGGTGCGCCTCGCCACCCGCGACGACGTCCCCAGGGCCGTACGCACCCTCGCCGCCGCGTTC
GCCGACTACCCCGCCACGCGCCACACCGTCGATCCGGACCGCCACATCGAGCGGGTCACCGAGCTGCAAG
AACTCTTCCTCACGCGCGTCGGGCTCGACATCGGCAAGGTGTGGGTCGCGGACGACGGCGCCGCCGTGGC
GGTCTGGACCACGCCGGAGAGCGTCGAAGCGGGGGCGGTGTTCGCCGAGATCGGCCCGCGCATGGCCGAG
TTGAGCGGTTCCCGGCTGGCCGCGCAGCAACAGATGGAAGGCCTCCTGGCGCCGCACCGGCCCAAGGAGC
CCGCGTGGTTCCTGGCCACCGTCGGCGTCTCGCCCGACCACCAGGGCAAGGGTCTGGGCAGCGCCGTCGT
GCTCCCCGGAGTGGAGGCGGCCGAGCGCGCCGGGGTGCCCGCCTTCCTGGAGACCTCCGCGCCCCGCAAC
CTCCCCTTCTACGAGCGGCTCGGCTTCACCGTCACCGCCGACGTCGAGGTGCCCGAAGGACCGCGCACCT
GGTGCATGACCCGCAAGCCCGGTGCCAGTTAACGAATTCTAGATCTTGAGACAAATGGCAGTATTCATCC
ACAATTTTAAAAGAAAAGGGGGGATTGGGGGGTACAGTGCAGGGGAAAGAATAGTAGACATAATAGCAAC
AGACATACAAACTAAAGAATTACAAAAACAAATTACAAAAATTCAAAATTTTCGGGTTTATTACAGGGAC
AGCAGAGATCCACTTTGGCGCCGGCTCGAGGCCTGCAGGTGCAAAGATGGATAAAGTTTTAAACAGAGAG
GAATCTTTGCAGCTAATGGACCTTCTAGGTCTTGAAAGGAGTGGGAATTGGCTCCGGTGCCCGTCAGTGG
GCAGAGCGCACATCGCCCACAGTCCCCGAGAAGTTGGGGGGAGGGGTCGGCAATTGAACCGGTGCCTAGA
GAAGGTGGCGCGGGGTAAACTGGGAAAGTGATGTCGTGTACTGGCTCCGCCTTTTTCCCGAGGGTGGGGG
AGAACCGTATATAAGTGCAGTAGTCGCCGTGAACGTTCTTTTTCGCAACGGGTTTGCCGCCAGAACACAG
GTAAGTGCCGTGTGTGGTTCCCGCGGGCCTGGCCTCTTTACGGGTTATGGCCCTTGCGTGCCTTGAATTA
CTTCCACCTGGCTGCAGTACGTGATTCTTGATCCCGAGCTTCGGGTTGGAAGTGGGTGGGAGAGTTCGAG
GCCTTGCGCTTAAGGAGCCCCTTCGCCTCGTGCTTGAGTTGAGGCCTGGCCTGGGCGCTGGGGCCGCCGC
GTGCGAATCTGGTGGCACCTTCGCGCCTGTCTCGCTGCTTTCGATAAGTCTCTAGCCATTTAAAATTTTT
GATGACCTGCTGCGACGCTTTTTTTCTGGCAAGATAGTCTTGTAAATGCGGGCCAAGATCTGCACACTGG
TATTTCGGTTTTTGGGGCCGCGGGCGGCGACGGGGCCCGTGCGTCCCAGCGCACATGTTCGGCGAGGCGG
GGCCTGCGAGCGCGGCCACCGAGAATCGGACGGGGGTAGTCTCAAGCTGGCCGGCCTGCTCTGGTGCCTG
GCCTCGCGCCGCCGTGTATCGCCCCGCCCTGGGCGGCAAGGCTGGCCCGGTCGGCACCAGTTGCGTGAGC
GGAAAGATGGCCGCTTCCCGGCCCTGCTGCAGGGAGCTCAAAATGGAGGACGCGGCGCTCGGGAGAGCGG
GCGGGTGAGTCACCCACACAAAGGAAAAGGGCCTTTCCGTCCTCAGCCGTCGCTTCATGTGACTCCACGG
AGTACCGGGCGCCGTCCAGGCACCTCGATTAGTTCTCGAGCTTTTGGAGTACGTCGTCTTTAGGTTGGGG
GGAGGGGTTTTATGCGATGGAGTTTCCCCACACTGAGTGGGTGGAGACTGAAGTTAGGCCAGCTTGGCAC
TTGATGTAATTCTCCTTGGAATTTGCCCTTTTTGAGTTTGGATCTTGGTTCATTCTCAAGCCTCAGACAG
TGGTTCAAAGTTTTTTTCTTCCATTTCAGGTGTCGTGAGGCTAGCACCGCCACCATGTTCAAACCCGTCA
AGGAAGAGGATGATGGGCTCAGTGGGAAGCATAGCATGAGGACACGGCGGAGTCGGGGCTCGATGTCGAC
ACTACGCAGTGGTCGGAAGAAGCAGCCAGCCAGCCCTGATGGTCGCACCTCACCCATCAATGAAGACATC
CGCTCCAGCGGCCGGAACTCCCCCAGCGCTGCCAGTACCTCCAGCAATGACAGTAAAGCAGAGACAGTGA
AGAAGTCGGCCAAGAAGGTGAAGGAGGAAGCCTCTTCCCCTCTTAAGAGTAACAAACGCCAGCGGGAGAA
GGTGGCCTCTGATACGGAGGAGGCTGACAGGACCAGCTCCAAGAAGACAAAAACGCAGGAGATCAGCAGG
CCCAACTCGCCATCTGAAGGTGAGGGAGAGAGTTCAGACAGTCGCAGCGTCAACGATGAGGGTAGCAGTG
ACCCCAAAGACATCGACCAGGACAATCGCAGCACGTCCCCGAGCATCCCCAGCCCCCAGGACAATGAGAG
TGACTCGGACTCGTCAGCCCAGCAGCAGATGCTGCAGGCCCAGCCCCCAGCCTTGCAGGCTCCCACTGGG
GTCACCCCAGCTCCCTCCTCAGCTCCTCCAGGGACCCCTCAGCTGCCCACGCCAGGGCCCACGCCCTCTG
CCACTGCAGTTCCCCCACAGGGCTCCCCCACGGCCTCCCAGGCCCCTAACCAGCCACAGGCTCCCACAGC
GCCTGTTCCCCACACCCACATCCAACAGGCACCGGCCTTGCACCCCCAGCGGCCGCCCTCACCGCATCCC
CCGCCGCATCCCTCGCCACATCCCCCGCTGCAGCCTCTGACTGGGTCGGCGGGCCAGCCTTCTGCACCCT
CTCATGCCCAGCCCCCACTGCACGGTCAGGGCCCACCCGGCCCTCACAGCCTGCAGGCTGGGCCCCTGCT
GCAGCACCCAGGCCCCCCACAGCCCTTTGGCCTCCCTCCCCAGGCCTCCCAAGGCCAGGCCCCTCTGGGG
ACCTCCCCAGCAGCAGCGTACCCTCACACCTCCCTGCAGCTGCCAGCCTCTCAGTCAGCGCTGCAGTCCC
AACAGCCTCCACGGGAGCAGCCCCTGCCACCAGCGCCCTTGGCCATGCCCCACATCAAGCCCCCGCCTAC
CACTCCCATCCCCCAGCTGCCGGCGCCACAGGCCCACAAGCACCCTCCCCACCTCTCGGGGCCCTCACCC
TTCTCCATGAATGCCAACCTGCCTCCCCCTCCAGCCCTGAAGCCCCTGAGCTCCCTGTCCACACATCACC
CCCCGTCGGCTCACCCCCCACCCCTGCAACTCATGCCTCAGAGCCAGCCATTGCCCTCCTCGCCCGCCCA
GCCCCCCGGGCTGACCCAGAGCCAGAACCTGCCCCCGCCCCCTGCCTCCCACCCCCCTACAGGCCTCCAC
CAGGTGGCCCCCCAACCCCCGTTTGCTCAGCACCCCTTTGTCCCTGGAGGCCCTCCTCCCATCACCCCTC
CGACCTGCCCCTCCACCTCTACCCCACCGGCGGGACCTGGCACCTCGGCCCAGCCACCCTGCTCTGGTGC
GGCGGCTTCAGGAGGCAGCATAGCGGGGGGGTCGTCCTGCCCACTCCCCACCGTCCAGATCAAGGAGGAG
GCTCTGGACGACGCTGAGGAGCCTGAGAGCCCCCCTCCCCCACCAAGGAGCCCGTCCCCGGAGCCCACTG
TGGTGGACACCCCCAGTCACGCCAGCCAGTCAGCTAGGTTCTACAAACACCTGGACCGGGGCTACAACTC
GTGTGCCCGGACAGACCTGTACTTCATGCCTCTGGCCGGGTCCAAGCTGGCCAAGAAGAGGGAGGAGGCC
ATTGAGAAGGCCAAGCGCGAGGCTGAGCAGAAAGCCCGAGAGGAGCGAGAGCGGGAGAAGGAGAAGGAGA
AGGAGCGGGAGCGGGAGCGAGAGCGGGAGCGCGAGGCAGAGCGGGCGGCTAAGGCGTCCAGCTCAGCGCA
TGAAGGTCGCCTCAGTGACCCACAGCTCAGTGGTCCTGGCCACATGCGGCCATCCTTCGAGCCACCACCA
ACCACCATTGCTGCTGTGCCCCCCTACATCGGGCCCGACACACCTGCCCTTCGGACTCTGAGCGAGTACG
CCCGGCCCCACGTCATGTCGCCCACCAACCGCAACCACCCCTTCTACATGCCCCTTAACCCCACGGACCC
CCTGCTGGCCTACCACATGCCTGGCCTCTACAACGTCGACCCCACCATCCGCGAGCGGGAGCTCCGGGAG
CGGGAGATCCGAGAGCGGGAGATCCGAGAGCGGGAGCTGCGGGAGAGGATGAAGCCGGGCTTCGAGGTGA
AGCCCCCAGAGCTGGACCCCCTGCACCCAGCCGCCAACCCCATGGAGCACTTTGCCCGGCACAGCGCCCT
CACCATCCCCCCGACCGCCGGGCCCCACCCTTTTGCTTCTTTCCACCCGGGCCTGAACCCCTTGGAGAGG
GAGAGACTGGCCCTGGCGGGCCCCCAGCTGCGGCCCGAGATGAGCTACCCTGACAGACTGGCAGCCGAGC
GTATCCACGCAGAGCGCATGGCATCGCTGACCAGCGATCCCCTGGCCCGACTGCAGATGTTCAACGTGAC
TCCGCACCATCACCAGCACTCTCACATTCACTCCCACCTCCACCTCCACCAGCAGGACCCCCTCCACCAA
GGTTCAGCAGGCCCCGTTCACCCGCTGGTCGACCCCCTGACTGCCGGTCCCCACCTGGCTCGCTTCCCCT
ACCCGCCTGGCACTCTCCCCAACCCTCTGCTTGGACAGCCCCCACACGAGCACGAGATGCTTCGCCACCC
AGTTTTCGGCACCCCCTACCCCCGTGACCTGCCTGGGGCCATCCCACCCCCCATGTCAGCAGCCCACCAG
CTGCAGGCCATGCATGCCCAGTCGGCCGAGCTGCAGAGACTGGCCATGGAGCAGCAGTGGCTGCATGGAC
ACCCCCACATGCATGGTGGCCACCTACCAAGTCAGGAAGATTATTACAGTCGACTGAAGAAAGAAGGTGA
CAAGCAGTTATAGTAATGAACTAGTCCGTAACTTGAAAGTATTTCGATTTCTTGGCTTTATATATCTTGT
GGAAAGGACGAAACCTTCAACCATGATAATAAGAAACGCGTTAAGTCGACAATCAACCTCTGGATTACAA
AATTTGTGAAAGATTGACTGGTATTCTTAACTATGTTGCTCCTTTTACGCTATGTGGATACGCTGCTTTA
ATGCCTTTGTATCATGCTATTGCTTCCCGTATGGCTTTCATTTTCTCCTCCTTGTATAAATCCTGGTTGC
TGTCTCTTTATGAGGAGTTGTGGCCCGTTGTCAGGCAACGTGGCGTGGTGTGCACTGTGTTTGCTGACGC
AACCCCCACTGGTTGGGGCATTGCCACCACCTGTCAGCTCCTTTCCGGGACTTTCGCTTTCCCCCTCCCT
ATTGCCACGGCGGAACTCATCGCCGCCTGCCTTGCCCGCTGCTGGACAGGGGCTCGGCTGTTGGGCACTG
ACAATTCCGTGGTGTTGTCGGGGAAATCATCGTCCTTTCCTTGGCTGCTCGCCTGTGTTGCCACCTGGAT
TCTGCGCGGGACGTCCTTCTGCTACGTCCCTTCGGCCCTCAATCCAGCGGACCTTCCTTCCCGCGGCCTG
CTGCCGGCTCTGCGGCCTCTTCCGCGTCTTCGCCTTCGCCCTCAGACGAGTCGGATCTCCCTTTGGGCCG
CCTCCCCGCGTCGACTTTAAGACCAATGACTTACAAGGCAGCTGTAGATCTTAGCCACTTTTTAAAAGAA
AAGGGGGGACTGGAAGGGCTAATTCACTCCCAACGAAGACAAGATCTGCTTTTTGCTTGTACTGGGTCTC
TCTGGTTAGACCAGATCTGAGCCTGGGAGCTCTCTGGCTAACTAGGGAACCCACTGCTTAAGCCTCAATA
AAGCTTGCCTTGAGTGCTTCAAGTAGTGTGTGCCCGTCTGTTGTGTGACTCTGGTAACTAGAGATCCCTC
AGACCCTTTTAGTCAGTGTGGAAAATCTCTAGCAGTACGTATAGTAGTTCATGTCATCTTATTATTCAGT
ATTTATAACTTGCAAAGAAATGAATATCAGAGAGTGAGAGGAACTTGTTTATTGCAGCTTATAATGGTTA
CAAATAAAGCAATAGCATCACAAATTTCACAAATAAAGCATTTTTTTCACTGCATTCTAGTTGTGGTTTG
TCCAAACTCATCAATGTATCTTATCATGTCTGGCTCTAGCTATCCCGCCCCTAACTCCGCCCATCCCGCC
CCTAACTCCGCCCAGTTCCGCCCATTCTCCGCCCCATGGCTGACTAATTTTTTTTATTTATGCAGAGGCC
GAGGCCGCCTCGGCCTCTGAGCTATTCCAGAAGTAGTGAGGAGGCTTTTTTGGAGGCCTAGGGACGTACC
CAATTCGCCCTATAGTGAGTCGTATTACGCGCGCTCACTGGCCGTCGTTTTACAACGTCGTGACTGGGAA
AACCCTGGCGTTACCCAACTTAATCGCCTTGCAGCACATCCCCCTTTCGCCAGCTGGCGTAATAGCGAAG
AGGCCCGCACCGATCGCCCTTCCCAACAGTTGCGCAGCCTGAATGGCGAATGGG
[124 nt withheld, positions 8735-8858]
C
[91 nt withheld, positions 8860-8950]
A
[49 nt withheld, positions 8952-9000]
CCTTTGACGTTGGAGTCCACGTTCTTT
[37 nt withheld, positions 9028-9064]
ACCCTATCTCGGTCTATTCTTTTGATTTATAAGGGATTTTGCCGATTTCGGCCTATTGGTTAAAAAATGA
GCTGATTTAACAAAAATTTAACGCGAATTTTAACAAAATATTAACGCTTACAATTTAGGTGGCACTTTTC
GGGGAAATGTGCGCGGAACCCCTATTTGTTTATTTTTCTAAATACATTCAAATATGTATCCGCTCATGAG
ACAATAACCCTGATAAATGCTTCAATAATATTGAAAAAGGAAGAGTATGAGTATTCAACATTTCCGTGTC
GCCCTTATTCCCTTTTTTGCGGCATTTTGCCTTCCTGTTTTTGCTCACCCAGAAACGCTGGTGAAAGTAA
AAGATGCTGAAGATCAGTTGGGTGCACGAGTGGGTTACATCGAACTGGATCTCAACAGCGGTAAGATCCT
TGAGAGTTTTCGCCCCGAAGAACGTTTTCCAATGATGAGCACTTTTAAAGTTCTGCTATGTGGCGCGGTA
TTATCCCGTATTGACGCCGGGCAAGAGCAACTCGGTCGCCGCATACACTATTCTCAGAATGACTTGGTTG
AGTACTCACCAGTCACAGAAAAGCATCTTACGGATGGCATGACAGTAAGAGAATTATGCAGTGCTGCCAT
AACCATGAGTGATAACACTGCGGCCAACTTACTTCTGACAACGATCGGAGGACCGAAGGAGCTAACCGCT
TTTTTGCACAACATGGGGGATCATGTAACTCGCCTTGATCGTTGGGAACCGGAGCTGAATGAAGCCATAC
CAAACGACGAGCGTGACACCACGATGCCTGTAGCAATGGCAACAACGTTGCGCAAACTATTAACTGGCGA
ACTACTTACTCTAGCTTCCCGGCAACAATTAATAGACTGGATGGAGGCGGATAAAGTTGCAGGACCACTT
CTGCGCTCGGCCCTTCCGGCTGGCTGGTTTATTGCTGATAAATCTGGAGCCGGTGAGCGTGGGTCTCGCG
GTATCATTGCAGCACTGGGGCCAGATGGTAAGCCCTCCCGTATCGTAGTTATCTACACGACGGGGAGTCA
GGCAACTATGGATGAACGAAATAGACAGATCGCTGAGATAGGTGCCTCACTGATTAAGCATTGGTAACTG
TCAGACCAAGTTTACTCATATATACTTTAGATTGATTTAAAACTTCATTTTTAATTTAAAAGGATCTAGG
TGAAGATCCTTTTTGATAATCTCATGACCAAAATCCCTTAACGTGAGTTTTCGTTCCACTGAGCGTCAGA
CCCCGTAGAAAAGATCAAAGGATCTTCTTGAGATCCTTTTTTTCTGCGCGTAATCTGCTGCTTGCAAACA
AAAAAACCACCGCTACCAGCGGTGGTTTGTTTGCCGGATCAAGAGCTACCAACTCTTTTTCCGAAGGTAA
CTGGCTTCAGCAGAGCGCAGATACCAAATACTGTTCTTCTAGTGTAGCCGTAGTTAGGCCACCACTTCAA
GAACTCTGTAGCACCGCCTACATACCTCGCTCTGCTAATCCTGTTACCAGTGGCTGCTGCCAGTGGCGAT
AAGTCGTGTCTTACCGGGTTGGACTCAAGACGATAGTTACCGGATAAGGCGCAGCGGTCGGGCTGAACGG
GGGGTTCGTGCACACAGCCCAGCTTGGAGCGAACGACCTACACCGAACTGAGATACCTACAGCGTGAGCT
ATGAGAAAGCGCCACGCTTCCCGAAGGGAGAAAGGCGGACAGGTATCCGGTAAGCGGCAGGGTCGGAACA
GGAGAGCGCACGAGGGAGCTTCCAGGGGGAAACGCCTGGTATCTTTATAGTCCTGTCGGGTTTCGCCACC
TCTGACTTGAGCGTCGATTTTTGTGATGCTCGTCAGGGGGGCGGAGCCTATGGAAAAACGCCAGCAACGC
GGCCTTTTTACGGTTCCTGGCCTTTTGCTGGCCTTTTGCTCACATGTTCTTTCCTGCGTTATCCCCTGAT
TCTGTGGATAACCGTATTACCGCCTTTGAGTGAGCTGATACCGCTCGCCGCAGCCGAACGACCGAGCGCA
GCGAGTCAGTGAGCGAGGAAGCGGAAGAGCGCCCAATACGCAAACCGCCTCTCCCCGCGCGTTGGCCGAT
TCATTAATGCAGCTGGCACGACAGGTTTCCCGACTGGAAAGCGGGCAGTGAGCGCAACGCAATTAATGTG
AGTTAGCTCACTCATTAGGCACCCCAGGCTTTACACTTTATGCTTCCGGCTCGTATGTTGTGTGGAATTG
TGAGCGGATAACAATTTCACACAGGAAACAGCTATGACCATGATTACGCCAAGCGCGCAATTAACCCTCA
CTAAAGGGAACAAAAGCTGGAGCTGCAAGC
