>Addgene plasmid #143933 | TFORF1154 | depositor partial sequence | sequence record 283926 | Insert
ACCGCCACCATGTTCAAACCCGTCAAGGAAGAGGATGATGGGCTCAGTGGGAAGCATAGCATGAGGACAC
GGCGGAGTCGGGGCTCGATGTCGACACTACGCAGTGGTCGGAAGAAGCAGCCAGCCAGCCCTGATGGTCG
CACCTCACCCATCAATGAAGACATCCGCTCCAGCGGCCGGAACTCCCCCAGCGCTGCCAGTACCTCCAGC
AATGACAGTAAAGCAGAGACAGTGAAGAAGTCGGCCAAGAAGGTGAAGGAGGAAGCCTCTTCCCCTCTTA
AGAGTAACAAACGCCAGCGGGAGAAGGTGGCCTCTGATACGGAGGAGGCTGACAGGACCAGCTCCAAGAA
GACAAAAACGCAGGAGATCAGCAGGCCCAACTCGCCATCTGAAGGTGAGGGAGAGAGTTCAGACAGTCGC
AGCGTCAACGATGAGGGTAGCAGTGACCCCAAAGACATCGACCAGGACAATCGCAGCACGTCCCCGAGCA
TCCCCAGCCCCCAGGACAATGAGAGTGACTCGGACTCGTCAGCCCAGCAGCAGATGCTGCAGGCCCAGCC
CCCAGCCTTGCAGGCTCCCACTGGGGTCACCCCAGCTCCCTCCTCAGCTCCTCCAGGGACCCCTCAGCTG
CCCACGCCAGGGCCCACGCCCTCTGCCACTGCAGTTCCCCCACAGGGCTCCCCCACGGCCTCCCAGGCCC
CTAACCAGCCACAGGCTCCCACAGCGCCTGTTCCCCACACCCACATCCAACAGGCACCGGCCTTGCACCC
CCAGCGGCCGCCCTCACCGCATCCCCCGCCGCATCCCTCGCCACATCCCCCGCTGCAGCCTCTGACTGGG
TCGGCGGGCCAGCCTTCTGCACCCTCTCATGCCCAGCCCCCACTGCACGGTCAGGGCCCACCCGGCCCTC
ACAGCCTGCAGGCTGGGCCCCTGCTGCAGCACCCAGGCCCCCCACAGCCCTTTGGCCTCCCTCCCCAGGC
CTCCCAAGGCCAGGCCCCTCTGGGGACCTCCCCAGCAGCAGCGTACCCTCACACCTCCCTGCAGCTGCCA
GCCTCTCAGTCAGCGCTGCAGTCCCAACAGCCTCCACGGGAGCAGCCCCTGCCACCAGCGCCCTTGGCCA
TGCCCCACATCAAGCCCCCGCCTACCACTCCCATCCCCCAGCTGCCGGCGCCACAGGCCCACAAGCACCC
TCCCCACCTCTCGGGGCCCTCACCCTTCTCCATGAATGCCAACCTGCCTCCCCCTCCAGCCCTGAAGCCC
CTGAGCTCCCTGTCCACACATCACCCCCCGTCGGCTCACCCCCCACCCCTGCAACTCATGCCTCAGAGCC
AGCCATTGCCCTCCTCGCCCGCCCAGCCCCCCGGGCTGACCCAGAGCCAGAACCTGCCCCCGCCCCCTGC
CTCCCACCCCCCTACAGGCCTCCACCAGGTGGCCCCCCAACCCCCGTTTGCTCAGCACCCCTTTGTCCCT
GGAGGCCCTCCTCCCATCACCCCTCCGACCTGCCCCTCCACCTCTACCCCACCGGCGGGACCTGGCACCT
CGGCCCAGCCACCCTGCTCTGGTGCGGCGGCTTCAGGAGGCAGCATAGCGGGGGGGTCGTCCTGCCCACT
CCCCACCGTCCAGATCAAGGAGGAGGCTCTGGACGACGCTGAGGAGCCTGAGAGCCCCCCTCCCCCACCA
AGGAGCCCGTCCCCGGAGCCCACTGTGGTGGACACCCCCAGTCACGCCAGCCAGTCAGCTAGGTTCTACA
AACACCTGGACCGGGGCTACAACTCGTGTGCCCGGACAGACCTGTACTTCATGCCTCTGGCCGGGTCCAA
GCTGGCCAAGAAGAGGGAGGAGGCCATTGAGAAGGCCAAGCGCGAGGCTGAGCAGAAAGCCCGAGAGGAG
CGAGAGCGGGAGAAGGAGAAGGAGAAGGAGCGGGAGCGGGAGCGAGAGCGGGAGCGCGAGGCAGAGCGGG
CGGCTAAGGCGTCCAGCTCAGCGCATGAAGGTCGCCTCAGTGACCCACAGCTCAGTGGTCCTGGCCACAT
GCGGCCATCCTTCGAGCCACCACCAACCACCATTGCTGCTGTGCCCCCCTACATCGGGCCCGACACACCT
GCCCTTCGGACTCTGAGCGAGTACGCCCGGCCCCACGTCATGTCGCCCACCAACCGCAACCACCCCTTCT
ACATGCCCCTTAACCCCACGGACCCCCTGCTGGCCTACCACATGCCTGGCCTCTACAACGTCGACCCCAC
CATCCGCGAGCGGGAGCTCCGGGAGCGGGAGATCCGAGAGCGGGAGATCCGAGAGCGGGAGCTGCGGGAG
AGGATGAAGCCGGGCTTCGAGGTGAAGCCCCCAGAGCTGGACCCCCTGCACCCAGCCGCCAACCCCATGG
AGCACTTTGCCCGGCACAGCGCCCTCACCATCCCCCCGACCGCCGGGCCCCACCCTTTTGCTTCTTTCCA
CCCGGGCCTGAACCCCTTGGAGAGGGAGAGACTGGCCCTGGCGGGCCCCCAGCTGCGGCCCGAGATGAGC
TACCCTGACAGACTGGCAGCCGAGCGTATCCACGCAGAGCGCATGGCATCGCTGACCAGCGATCCCCTGG
CCCGACTGCAGATGTTCAACGTGACTCCGCACCATCACCAGCACTCTCACATTCACTCCCACCTCCACCT
CCACCAGCAGGACCCCCTCCACCAAGGTTCAGCAGGCCCCGTTCACCCGCTGGTCGACCCCCTGACTGCC
GGTCCCCACCTGGCTCGCTTCCCCTACCCGCCTGGCACTCTCCCCAACCCTCTGCTTGGACAGCCCCCAC
ACGAGCACGAGATGCTTCGCCACCCAGTTTTCGGCACCCCCTACCCCCGTGACCTGCCTGGGGCCATCCC
ACCCCCCATGTCAGCAGCCCACCAGCTGCAGGCCATGCATGCCCAGTCGGCCGAGCTGCAGAGACTGGCC
ATGGAGCAGCAGTGGCTGCATGGACACCCCCACATGCATGGTGGCCACCTACCAAGTCAGGAAGATTATT
ACAGTCGACTGAAGAAAGAAGGTGACAAGCAGTTATAGTAATGAACTAGTCCGTAACTTGAAAGTATTTC
GATTTCTTGGCTTTATATATCTTGTGGAAAGGACGAAACCTTCAACCATGATAATAAGAA
