>Addgene plasmid #143933 | TFORF1154 | depositor partial sequence | sequence record 283927 | Barcode
AACCTTCAACCATGATAATAAGAA
